Addgene plasmid #81587: pDONR223_ERBB2IP_p.E463K
Purpose: Gateway Donor vector containing ERBB2IP , part of the Target Accelerator Plasmid Collection.
Depositing lab: Jesse Boehm & William Hahn & David Root. Depositing organization: Broad Institute. Publication: Systematic Functional Interrogation of Rare Cancer Variants Identifies Oncogenic Alleles. Kim E, Ilic N, Shrestha Y, Zou L, Kamburov A, Zhu C, Yang X, Lubonja R, Tran N, Nguyen C, Lawrence MS, Piccioni F, Bagul M, Doench JG, Chouinard CR, Wu X, Hogstrom L, Natoli T, Tamayo P, Horn H, Corsello SM, Lage K, Root DE, Subramanian A, Golub TR, Getz G, Boehm JS, Hahn WC. Cancer Discov. 2016 Jul;6(7):714-26. doi: 10.1158/2159-8290.CD-16-0160. Epub 2016 May 4. PubMed 27147599.
Backbone
  Vector backbone: pDONR223
  Backbone manufacturer: Invitrogen
  Backbone size w/o insert (bp): 2790
  Vector type: Gateway Entry vector
Growth in bacteria
  Bacterial resistance: Spectinomycin, 50 μg/mL
  Growth temperature: 37°C
  Growth strain: DH5alpha
  Copy number: High Copy
Gene/Insert
  Gene/Insert name: ERBB2IP
  Species: H. sapiens (human)
  Mutation: T271P; E463K; D547G; E1205G; Q1226P; K1287R
  GenBank ID: NM_018695.3
  Entrez Gene: ERBIN (a.k.a. ERBB2IP, HEL-S-78, LAP2)
  Promoter: None
  Cloning method: Gateway Cloning
  Sequencing primers: 5′ M13pUC-fwd; 3′ M13-Rev
Terms and licenses: Academic/Nonprofit Terms; Industry Terms: Not Available to Industry
Depositor comments: Closed state: stop codon immediately follows insert
How to cite: pDONR223_ERBB2IP_p.E463K was a gift from Jesse Boehm & William Hahn & David Root (Addgene plasmid # 81587 ; http://n2t.net/addgene:81587 ; RRID:Addgene_81587)
