[The description below was written by a language model from this plasmid's Addgene catalogue record and pLannotate feature annotations shown in this document.]
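Description:
pDONR223_ERBB2IP_p.E463K is a Gateway entry clone built on the Invitrogen pDONR223 backbone and carrying a human ERBB2IP (ERBIN, also known as LAP2) open reading frame, referenced to NM_018695.3. It belongs to the Target Accelerator Plasmid Collection, a set of cancer-associated variant alleles assembled for systematic functional testing. The full sequence record is 6,909 nt. The plasmid is maintained in E. coli at high copy through a ColE1/pUC-type origin and is selected with spectinomycin via the aadA (SmR) aminoglycoside adenylyltransferase gene, which sits downstream of a fragment of the class 1 integron Pc promoter. Short annotated fragments of lacZα, lacI and a gentamicin resistance gene appear to be backbone remnants rather than functional units, and rrnB T1 and T2 terminators lie upstream of the cloning region.

The ERBIN coding sequence, about 4.1 kb, is flanked by two attL recombination sites in opposite orientations. The annotation tool labels both as attL3, so the exact attL variants are not resolved by the feature table. These sites allow LR Clonase-mediated transfer of the insert into any compatible destination vector. The entry clone has no promoter driving the insert. A T7 promoter lies just outside the downstream attL site and points back towards the insert on the opposite strand. The clone is in the "closed" configuration, with a stop codon immediately after the ORF, so it yields native C-termini rather than C-terminal fusions. Although named for the E463K substitution, the record also lists T271P, D547G, E1205G, Q1226P and K1287R relative to the reference, and these should be kept in mind when interpreting phenotypes. Its typical use is as a source clone for generating expression constructs to assay this variant.
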