Features (pLannotate 1.2.2; 12 found; start..end, strand, type, name):
     38..74      -  CDS            lacZα (fragment): LacZα fragment of β-galactosidase; lacZ fragment
     91..186     +  protein_bind   attL3: mutant version of attL; recombination site for the Gateway® LR reaction LR Clonase™
    192..4304    +  CDS            ERBIN: ERBIN_HUMAN - Also known as ERBB2IP From Homo sapiens (Human).
   4312..4407    -  protein_bind   attL3: mutant version of attL; recombination site for the Gateway® LR reaction LR Clonase™
   4426..4444    -  promoter       T7 promoter: promoter for bacteriophage T7 RNA polymerase
   4634..4657    +  promoter       Pc promoter (fragment): intI1 (promoter lies within the coding sequence); class 1 integron promoter
   4833..4889    +  CDS            GmR (fragment): gentamycin acetyltransferase; aacC1; confers resistance to gentamycin
   4896..5687    +  CDS            SmR: aminoglycoside adenylyltransferase (Murphy, 1985); aadA; confers resistance to spectinomycin and streptomycin
   5780..6368    +  rep_origin     ori: high-copy-number ColE1/pMB1/pBR322/pUC origin of replication
   6551..6643    +  CDS            lacI (fragment): lac repressor; lacI; The lac repressor binds to the lac operator to inhibit transcription in E. coli. This inhibition can be relieved by adding lactose or isopropyl-β-D-thiogalactopyranoside (IPTG).
   6698..6725    -  terminator     rrnB T2 terminator: transcription terminator T2 from the E. coli rrnB gene
   6857..6900    +  terminator     rrnB T1 terminator: Escherichia coli rrnB; transcription terminator T1 from the E. coli rrnB gene
>Addgene plasmid #81587 | pDONR223_ERBB2IP_p.E463K | addgene full sequence | sequence record 167058 | Addgene NGS Result
GGCAGTTCCCTACTCTCGCGTTAACGCTAGCATGGATGTTTTCCCAGTCACGACGTTGTAAAACGACGGC
CAGTCTTAAGCTCGGGCCCCAAATAATGATTTTATTTTGACTGATAGTGACCTGTTCGTTGCAACAAATT
GATGAGCAATGCTTTTTTATAATGCCAACTTTGTACAAAAAAGTTGGCACCATGACTACAAAACGAAGTT
TGTTTGTGCGGTTGGTACCATGTCGCTGTCTACGAGGGGAAGAGGAGACTGTCACTACTCTTGATTATTC
TCATTGCAGCTTAGAACAAGTTCCGAAAGAGATTTTTACTTTTGAAAAAACCTTGGAGGAACTCTATTTA
GATGCTAATCAGATTGAAGAGCTTCCAAAGCAACTTTTTAACTGTCAGTCTTTACACAAACTGAGTTTGC
CAGACAATGATTTAACAACGTTACCAGCATCCATTGCAAACCTTATTAATCTCAGGGAACTGGATGTCAG
CAAGAATGGAATACAGGAGTTTCCAGAAAATATAAAAAATTGTAAAGTTTTGACAATTGTGGAGGCCAGT
GTAAACCCTATTTCCAAGCTCCCTGATGGATTTTCTCAGCTGTTAAACCTAACCCAGTTGTATCTGAATG
ATGCTTTTCTTGAGTTCTTGCCAGCAAATTTTGGCAGATTAACTAAACTCCAAATATTAGAGCTTAGAGA
AAACCAGTTAAAAATGTTGCCTAAAACTATGAATAGACTGACCCAGCTGGAAAGATTGGATTTGGGAAGT
AACGAATTCACGGAAGTGCCTGAAGTACTTGAGCAACTAAGTGGATTGAAAGAGTTTTGGATGGATGCTA
ATAGACTGACTTTTATTCCAGGGTTTATTGGTAGTTTGAAACAGCTCACATATTTGGATGTTTCTAAAAA
TAATATTGAAATGGTTGAAGAAGGAATTTCAACATGTGAAAACCTTCAAGACCTCCTATTATCAAGCAAT
TCACTTCAGCAGCTTCCTGAGCCTATTGGTTCGTTGAAGAATATAACAACGCTTAAAATAGATGAAAACC
AGTTAATGTATCTGCCAGACTCTATAGGAGGGTTAATATCAGTAGAAGAACTGGATTGTAGTTTCAATGA
AGTTGAAGCTTTGCCTTCATCTATTGGGCAGCTTACTAACTTAAGAACTTTTGCTGCTGATCATAATTAC
TTACAACAGTTGCCCCCAGAGATTGGAAGCTGGAAAAATATAACTGTGCTGTTTCTCCATTCCAATAAAC
TTGAGACACTTCCAGAGGAAATGGGTGATATGCAAAAATTAAAAGTCATTAATTTAAGTGATAATAGATT
AAAGAATTTACCCTTTAGCTTTACAAAGCTACAGCAATTGACAGCTATGTGGCTCTCAGATAATCAGTCC
AAACCCCTGATACCTCTTCAAAAAGAAACTGATTCAGAGACCCAGAAAATGGTGCTTACCAACTACATGT
TCCCTCAACAGCCAAGGACTGAGGATGTTATGTTTATATCAGATAATGAAAGTTTTAACCCTTCATTGTG
GGAGGAACAGAGGAAACAGCGGGCTCAAGTTGCATTTAAATGTGATGAAGACAAAGATGAAAGGGAGGCA
CCTCCCAGGGAGGGAAATTTAAAAAGATATCCAACACCATACCCAGATGAGCTTAAGAATATGGTCAAAA
CTGTTCAAACCATTGTACATAGATTAAAAGATGAAGAGACCAATGAAGACTCAGGAAGAGATTTGAAACC
ACATGAAGATCAACAAGATATAAATAAAGATGTGGGTGTGAAGACCTCGGAAAGTACTACTACAGTAAAA
AGCAAAGTTGGTGAAAGAGAAAAATATATGATAGGAAACTCTGTACAGAAGATCAGTGAACCTGAAGCTG
AGATTAGTCCTGGGAGTTTACCAGTGACTGCAAATATGAAAGCCTCTGAGAACTTGAAGCATATTGTTAA
CCATGATGATGTTTTTGAGGAATCTGAAGAACTTTCTTCTGATGAAGAGATGAAAATGGCGGAGATGCGA
CCACCATTAATTGAAACCTCTATTAACCAGCCAAAAGTCGTAGCACTTAGTAATAACAAAAAAGATGATA
CAAAGGAAACAGATTCTTTATCAGATGAAGTTACACACAATAGCAATCAGAATAACAGCAATTGTTCTTC
TCCATCTCGGATGTCTGATTCAGTTTCTCTTAATACTGATAGTAGTCAAGACACCTCACTCTGCTCTCCA
GTGAAACAAACTCATATTGATATTAATTCCAAAATCAGGCAAGAAGATGAAAATTTTAACAGCCTTTTAC
AAAATGGAGATATTTTAAACAGTTCAACAGAGGAAAAGTTCAAAGCTCATGATAAAAAAGATTTTAACTT
ACCTGAATATGATTTGAATGTTGAAGAGCGATTAGTTCTAATTGAGAAAAGTGTTGACTCAACAGCCACA
GCTGATGACACTCACAAATTAGATCATATCAATATGAATCTTAATAAACTTATAACTAATGATACATTCC
AACCAGAGATCATGGAAAGATCAAAAACACAGGATATTGTGCTTGGAACAAGCTTTTTAAGCATTAATTC
TAAAGAGGAAACTGAGCACTTGGAAAATGGAAACAAGTATCCTAATTTGGAATCCGTAAATAAGGTAAAT
GGACATTCTGAGGAAACTTCCCAGTCTCCTAATAGGACTGAACCACATGACAGTGATTGTTCTGTTGACT
TAGGTATTTCCAAAAGCACTGAAGATCTCTCCCCTCAGAAAAGTGGTCCAGTTGGATCTGTTGTGAAATC
TCATAGCATAACTAATATGGAGATTGGAGGGCTAAAAATCTATGATATTCTTAGTGATAATGGACCTCAG
CAGCCAAGTACAACCGTTAAAATCACATCTGCTGTTGATGGAAAAAATATAGTCAGGAGCAAGTCTGCCA
CACTGTTGTATGATCAACCATTGCAGGTATTTACTGGTTCTTCCTCATCTTCTGATTTAATATCAGGAAC
AAAGGCAATTTTCAAGTTTGATTCAAATCATAATCCCGAAGAGCCAAATATAATAAGAGGCCCCACAAGT
GGCCCACAATCTGCACCTCAAATATATGGTCCTCCACAGTATAATATCCAATACAGTAGCAGTGCTGCAG
TCAAAGACACTTTGTGGCACTCCAAACAAAATCCCCAAATAGACCATGCCAGTTTTCCTCCTCAGCTCCT
TCCTAGATCAGAGAGCACAGAAAATCAAAGTTATGCTAAACATTCTGCCAATATGAATTTCTCTAATCAT
AACAATGTTCGAGCTAATACTGCATACCATTTACATCAGAGACTTGGCCCAGCAAGACATGGGGAAATGT
GGGCCATCTCACCAAACGACCGACTTATTCCTGCAGTAACTCGAAGTACAATCCAGCGACAAAGTAGTGT
GTCCTCCACAGCCTCTGTAAATCTTGGTGATCCAGGCTCTACAAGGCGGGCTCAGATTCCTGAAGGAGAT
TATTTATCATACAGAGAGTTCCACTCAGCGGGAAGAACTCCTCCAATGATGCCAGGATCACAGAGACCCC
TTTCTGCACGAACATACAGCATAGATGGTCCAAATGCATCAAGACCTCAGAGTGCTCGACCCTCTATTAA
TGAAATACCAGAGAGAACTATGTCAGTTAGTGATTTCAATTATTCACGGACTAGTCCTTCAAAAAGACCA
AATGCAAGGGTTGGTTCTGAGCATTCTTTATTAGATCCTCCAGGAAAAAGTAAAGTTCCTCGTGACTGGA
GAGAACAAGTACTTCGACATATTGGAGCCAAAAAGTTAGAAAAGATGCCTTTGAGTAATGGACAGATGGG
CCAGCCTCTCAGGCCTCCGGCAAATTATAGTCAAATACATCACCCCCCTCAGGCATCTGTGGCAAGGCAT
CCCTCTAGAGAACAACTAATTGATTACTTGATGCTGAAAGTGGCCCACCAGCCTCCATATACACAGCCCC
ATTGTTCTCCTAGACAAGGCCATGAACTGGCAAAACAAGAGATTCGAGTGAGGGTTGAAAGGGATCCAGA
ACTTGGATTTAGCATATCAGGTGGTGTCGGGGGTAGAGGAAACCCATTCAGACCTGATGATGATGGTATA
TTTGTAACAAGGGTACAACCTGAAGGACCAGCATCAAAATTACTGCAGCCAGGTGATAAAATTATCCAGG
CTAATGGCTACAGTTTTATAAATATTGAACATGGACAAGCAGTGTCCTTGCTAAAAACTTTCCAGAATAC
AGTTGAACTCATCATTGTACGAGAAGTTTCCTCATGATTGCCAACTTTCTTGTACAAAGTTGGCATTATA
AGAAAGCATTGCTTATCAATTTGTTGCAACGAACAGGTCACTATCAGTCAAAATAAAATCATTATTTGCC
ATCCAGCTGATATCCCCTATAGTGAGTCGTATTACATGGTCATAGCTGTTTCCTGGCAGCTCTGGCCCGT
GTCTCAAAATCTCTGATGTTACATTGCACAAGATAAAAATATATCATCATGCCTCCTCTAGACCAGCCAG
GACAGAAATGCCTCGACTTCGCTGCTACCCAAGGTTGCCGGGTGACGCACACCGTGGAAACGGATGAAGG
CACGAACCCAGTGGACATAAGCCTGTTCGGTTCGTAAGCTGTAATGCAAGTAGCGTATGCGCTCACGCAA
CTGGTCCAGAACCTTGACCGAACGCAGCGGTGGTAACGGCGCAGTGGCGGTTTTCATGGCTTGTTATGAC
TGTTTTTTTGGGGTACAGTCTATGCCTCGGGCATCCAAGCAGCAAGCGCGTTACGCCGTGGGTCGATGTT
TGATGTTATGGAGCAGCAACGATGTTACGCAGCAGGGCAGTCGCCCTAAAACAAAGTTAAACATTATGAG
GGAAGCGGTGATCGCCGAAGTATCGACTCAACTATCAGAGGTAGTTGGCGTCATCGAGCGCCATCTCGAA
CCGACGTTGCTGGCCGTACATTTGTACGGCTCCGCAGTGGATGGCGGCCTGAAGCCACACAGTGATATTG
ATTTGCTGGTTACGGTGACCGTAAGGCTTGATGAAACAACGCGGCGAGCTTTGATCAACGACCTTTTGGA
AACTTCGGCTTCCCCTGGAGAGAGCGAGATTCTCCGCGCTGTAGAAGTCACCATTGTTGTGCACGACGAC
ATCATTCCGTGGCGTTATCCAGCTAAGCGCGAACTGCAATTTGGAGAATGGCAGCGCAATGACATTCTTG
CAGGTATCTTCGAGCCAGCCACGATCGACATTGATCTGGCTATCTTGCTGACAAAAGCAAGAGAACATAG
CGTTGCCTTGGTAGGTCCAGCGGCGGAGGAACTCTTTGATCCGGTTCCTGAACAGGATCTATTTGAGGCG
CTAAATGAAACCTTAACGCTATGGAACTCGCCGCCCGACTGGGCTGGCGATGAGCGAAATGTAGTGCTTA
CGTTGTCCCGCATTTGGTACAGCGCAGTAACCGGCAAAATCGCGCCGAAGGATGTCGCTGCCGACTGGGC
AATGGAGCGCCTGCCGGCCCAGTATCAGCCCGTCATACTTGAAGCTAGACAGGCTTATCTTGGACAAGAA
GAAGATCGCTTGGCCTCGCGCGCAGATCAGTTGGAAGAATTTGTCCACTACGTGAAAGGCGAGATCACCA
AGGTAGTCGGCAAATAACCCTCGAGCCACCCATGACCAAAATCCCTTAACGTGAGTTACGCGTCGTTCCA
CTGAGCGTCAGACCCCGTAGAAAAGATCAAAGGATCTTCTTGAGATCCTTTTTTTCTGCGCGTAATCTGC
TGCTTGCAAACAAAAAAACCACCGCTACCAGCGGTGGTTTGTTTGCCGGATCAAGAGCTACCAACTCTTT
TTCCGAAGGTAACTGGCTTCAGCAGAGCGCAGATACCAAATACTGTTCTTCTAGTGTAGCCGTAGTTAGG
CCACCACTTCAAGAACTCTGTAGCACCGCCTACATACCTCGCTCTGCTAATCCTGTTACCAGTGGCTGCT
GCCAGTGGCGATAAGTCGTGTCTTACCGGGTTGGACTCAAGACGATAGTTACCGGATAAGGCGCAGCGGT
CGGGCTGAACGGGGGGTTCGTGCACACAGCCCAGCTTGGAGCGAACGACCTACACCGAACTGAGATACCT
ACAGCGTGAGCTATGAGAAAGCGCCACGCTTCCCGAAGGGAGAAAGGCGGACAGGTATCCGGTAAGCGGC
AGGGTCGGAACAGGAGAGCGCACGAGGGAGCTTCCAGGGGGAAACGCCTGGTATCTTTATAGTCCTGTCG
GGTTTCGCCACCTCTGACTTGAGCGTCGATTTTTGTGATGCTCGTCAGGGGGGCGGAGCCTATGGAAAAA
CGCCAGCAACGCGGCCTTTTTACGGTTCCTGGCCTTTTGCTGGCCTTTTGCTCACATGTTCTTTCCTGCG
TTATCCCCTGATTCTGTGGATAACCGTATTACCGCCTTTGAGTGAGCTGATACCGCTCGCCGCAGCCGAA
CGACCGAGCGCAGCGAGTCAGTGAGCGAGGAAGCGGAAGAGCGCCCAATACGCAAACCGCCTCTCCCCGC
GCGTTGGCCGATTCATTAATGCAGCTGGCACGACAGGTTTCCCGACTGGAAAGCGGGCAGTGAGCGCAAC
GCAATTAATACGCGTACCGCTAGCCAGGAAGAGTTTGTAGAAACGCAAAAAGGCCATCCGTCAGGATGGC
CTTCTGCTTAGTTTGATGCCTGGCAGTTTATGGCGGGCGTCCTGCCCGCCACCCTCCGGGCCGTTGCTTC
ACAACGTTCAAATCCGCTCCCGGCGGATTTGTCCTACTCAGGAGAGCGTTCACCGACAAACAACAGATAA
AACGAAAGGCCCAGTCTTCCGACTGAGCCTTTCGTTTTATTTGATGCCT
