>Addgene plasmid #81587 | pDONR223_ERBB2IP_p.E463K | depositor partial sequence | sequence record 154906 | Insert sequence
ATGACTACAAAACGAAGTTTGTTTGTGCGGTTGGTACCATGTCGCTGTCTACGAGGGGAAGAGGAGACTG
TCACTACTCTTGATTATTCTCATTGCAGCTTAGAACAAGTTCCGAAAGAGATTTTTACTTTTGAAAAAAC
CTTGGAGGAACTCTATTTAGATGCTAATCAGATTGAAGAGCTTCCAAAGCAACTTTTTAACTGTCAGTCT
TTACACAAACTGAGTTTGCCAGACAATGATTTAACAACGTTACCAGCATCCATTGCAAACCTTATTAATC
TCAGGGAACTGGATGTCAGCAAGAATGGAATACAGGAGTTTCCAGAAAATATAAAAAATTGTAAAGTTTT
GACAATTGTGGAGGCCAGTGTAAACCCTATTTCCAAGCTCCCTGATGGATTTTCTCAGCTGTTAAACCTA
ACCCAGTTGTATCTGAATGATGCTTTTCTTGAGTTCTTGCCAGCAAATTTTGGCAGATTAACTAAACTCC
AAATATTAGAGCTTAGAGAAAACCAGTTAAAAATGTTGCCTAAAACTATGAATAGACTGACCCAGCTGGA
AAGATTGGATTTGGGAAGTAACGAATTCACGGAAGTGCCTGAAGTACTTGAGCAACTAAGTGGATTGAAA
GAGTTTTGGATGGATGCTAATAGACTGACTTTTATTCCAGGGTTTATTGGTAGTTTGAAACAGCTCACAT
ATTTGGATGTTTCTAAAAATAATATTGAAATGGTTGAAGAAGGAATTTCAACATGTGAAAACCTTCAAGA
CCTCCTATTATCAAGCAATTCACTTCAGCAGCTTCCTGAGCCTATTGGTTCGTTGAAGAATATAACAACG
CTTAAAATAGATGAAAACCAGTTAATGTATCTGCCAGACTCTATAGGAGGGTTAATATCAGTAGAAGAAC
TGGATTGTAGTTTCAATGAAGTTGAAGCTTTGCCTTCATCTATTGGGCAGCTTACTAACTTAAGAACTTT
TGCTGCTGATCATAATTACTTACAACAGTTGCCCCCAGAGATTGGAAGCTGGAAAAATATAACTGTGCTG
TTTCTCCATTCCAATAAACTTGAGACACTTCCAGAGGAAATGGGTGATATGCAAAAATTAAAAGTCATTA
ATTTAAGTGATAATAGATTAAAGAATTTACCCTTTAGCTTTACAAAGCTACAGCAATTGACAGCTATGTG
GCTCTCAGATAATCAGTCCAAACCCCTGATACCTCTTCAAAAAGAAACTGATTCAGAGACCCAGAAAATG
GTGCTTACCAACTACATGTTCCCTCAACAGCCAAGGACTGAGGATGTTATGTTTATATCAGATAATGAAA
GTTTTAACCCTTCATTGTGGGAGGAACAGAGGAAACAGCGGGCTCAAGTTGCATTTAAATGTGATGAAGA
CAAAGATGAAAGGGAGGCACCTCCCAGGGAGGGAAATTTAAAAAGATATCCAACACCATACCCAGATGAG
CTTAAGAATATGGTCAAAACTGTTCAAACCATTGTACATAGATTAAAAGATGAAGAGACCAATGAAGACT
CAGGAAGAGATTTGAAACCACATGAAGATCAACAAGATATAAATAAAGATGTGGGTGTGAAGACCTCGGA
AAGTACTACTACAGTAAAAAGCAAAGTTGGTGAAAGAGAAAAATATATGATAGGAAACTCTGTACAGAAG
ATCAGTGAACCTGAAGCTGAGATTAGTCCTGGGAGTTTACCAGTGACTGCAAATATGAAAGCCTCTGAGA
ACTTGAAGCATATTGTTAACCATGATGATGTTTTTGAGGAATCTGAAGAACTTTCTTCTGATGAAGAGAT
GAAAATGGCGGAGATGCGACCACCATTAATTGAAACCTCTATTAACCAGCCAAAAGTCGTAGCACTTAGT
AATAACAAAAAAGATGATACAAAGGAAACAGATTCTTTATCAGATGAAGTTACACACAATAGCAATCAGA
ATAACAGCAATTGTTCTTCTCCATCTCGGATGTCTGATTCAGTTTCTCTTAATACTGATAGTAGTCAAGA
CACCTCACTCTGCTCTCCAGTGAAACAAACTCATATTGATATTAATTCCAAAATCAGGCAAGAAGATGAA
AATTTTAACAGCCTTTTACAAAATGGAGATATTTTAAACAGTTCAACAGAGGAAAAGTTCAAAGCTCATG
ATAAAAAAGATTTTAACTTACCTGAATATGATTTGAATGTTGAAGAGCGATTAGTTCTAATTGAGAAAAG
TGTTGACTCAACAGCCACAGCTGATGACACTCACAAATTAGATCATATCAATATGAATCTTAATAAACTT
ATAACTAATGATACATTCCAACCAGAGATCATGGAAAGATCAAAAACACAGGATATTGTGCTTGGAACAA
GCTTTTTAAGCATTAATTCTAAAGAGGAAACTGAGCACTTGGAAAATGGAAACAAGTATCCTAATTTGGA
ATCCGTAAATAAGGTAAATGGACATTCTGAGGAAACTTCCCAGTCTCCTAATAGGACTGAACCACATGAC
AGTGATTGTTCTGTTGACTTAGGTATTTCCAAAAGCACTGAAGATCTCTCCCCTCAGAAAAGTGGTCCAG
TTGGATCTGTTGTGAAATCTCATAGCATAACTAATATGGAGATTGGAGGGCTAAAAATCTATGATATTCT
TAGTGATAATGGACCTCAGCAGCCAAGTACAACCGTTAAAATCACATCTGCTGTTGATGGAAAAAATATA
GTCAGGAGCAAGTCTGCCACACTGTTGTATGATCAACCATTGCAGGTATTTACTGGTTCTTCCTCATCTT
CTGATTTAATATCAGGAACAAAGGCAATTTTCAAGTTTGATTCAAATCATAATCCCGAAGAGCCAAATAT
AATAAGAGGCCCCACAAGTGGCCCACAATCTGCACCTCAAATATATGGTCCTCCACAGTATAATATCCAA
TACAGTAGCAGTGCTGCAGTCAAAGACACTTTGTGGCACTCCAAACAAAATCCCCAAATAGACCATGCCA
GTTTTCCTCCTCAGCTCCTTCCTAGATCAGAGAGCACAGAAAATCAAAGTTATGCTAAACATTCTGCCAA
TATGAATTTCTCTAATCATAACAATGTTCGAGCTAATACTGCATACCATTTACATCAGAGACTTGGCCCA
GCAAGACATGGGGAAATGTGGGCCATCTCACCAAACGACCGACTTATTCCTGCAGTAACTCGAAGTACAA
TCCAGCGACAAAGTAGTGTGTCCTCCACAGCCTCTGTAAATCTTGGTGATCCAGGCTCTACAAGGCGGGC
TCAGATTCCTGAAGGAGATTATTTATCATACAGAGAGTTCCACTCAGCGGGAAGAACTCCTCCAATGATG
CCAGGATCACAGAGACCCCTTTCTGCACGAACATACAGCATAGATGGTCCAAATGCATCAAGACCTCAGA
GTGCTCGACCCTCTATTAATGAAATACCAGAGAGAACTATGTCAGTTAGTGATTTCAATTATTCACGGAC
TAGTCCTTCAAAAAGACCAAATGCAAGGGTTGGTTCTGAGCATTCTTTATTAGATCCTCCAGGAAAAAGT
AAAGTTCCTCGTGACTGGAGAGAACAAGTACTTCGACATATTGGAGCCAAAAAGTTAGAAAAGATGCCTT
TGAGTAATGGACAGATGGGCCAGCCTCTCAGGCCTCCGGCAAATTATAGTCAAATACATCACCCCCCTCA
GGCATCTGTGGCAAGGCATCCCTCTAGAGAACAACTAATTGATTACTTGATGCTGAAAGTGGCCCACCAG
CCTCCATATACACAGCCCCATTGTTCTCCTAGACAAGGCCATGAACTGGCAAAACAAGAGATTCGAGTGA
GGGTTGAAAGGGATCCAGAACTTGGATTTAGCATATCAGGTGGTGTCGGGGGTAGAGGAAACCCATTCAG
ACCTGATGATGATGGTATATTTGTAACAAGGGTACAACCTGAAGGACCAGCATCAAAATTACTGCAGCCA
GGTGATAAAATTATCCAGGCTAATGGCTACAGTTTTATAAATATTGAACATGGACAAGCAGTGTCCTTGC
TAAAAACTTTCCAGAATACAGTTGAACTCATCATTGTACGAGAAGTTTCCTCA
